Addgene plasmid #25098: pCI-neo-sOVA
Depositing lab: Maria Castro. Depositing organization: Cedars-Sinai Medical Center. Publication: Kupfer-type immunological synapse characteristics do not predict anti-brain tumor cytolytic T-cell function in vivo. Yang J, Sanderson NS, Wawrowsky K, Puntel M, Castro MG, Lowenstein PR. Proc Natl Acad Sci U S A. 2010 Mar 9. 107(10):4716-21. 10.1073/pnas.0911587107 PubMed 20133734.
Backbone
  Vector backbone: pCI-neo
  Backbone size w/o insert (bp): 5472
  Vector type: Mammalian Expression, Bacterial Expression
  Selectable markers: Neomycin (select with G418)
Growth in bacteria
  Bacterial resistance: Ampicillin, 100 μg/mL
  Growth temperature: 37°C
  Growth strain: DH5alpha
  Copy number: High Copy
Gene/Insert
  Gene/Insert name: soluble ovalbumin (alt name: OVA)
  Species: G. gallus (chicken)
  Insert size (bp): 1300
  Cloning method: Restriction Enzyme; 5′ cloning site XhoI (destroyed during cloning); 3′ cloning site SalI (destroyed during cloning)
  Sequencing primers: 5′ T7 EEV Promoter Primer (Promega Cat.# Q6700)
Terms and licenses: Academic/Nonprofit Terms; Industry Terms: Not Available to Industry
How to cite: pCI-neo-sOVA was a gift from Maria Castro (Addgene plasmid # 25098 ; http://n2t.net/addgene:25098 ; RRID:Addgene_25098)
