[The description below was written by a language model from this plasmid's Addgene catalogue record and pLannotate feature annotations shown in this document.]
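Description:
pCI-neo-sOVA is a mammalian expression plasmid built on the pCI-neo backbone that carries a roughly 1.3 kb insert encoding soluble chicken (Gallus gallus) ovalbumin. The full sequence record is 6,765 nt. In bacteria the plasmid replicates from a high-copy ColE1/pUC-type origin and is selected with ampicillin through the β-lactamase gene and its own promoter. An f1 origin is also present, which allows production of single-stranded DNA. For mammalian cells, a separate cassette places the neomycin phosphotransferase gene under the SV40 enhancer/early promoter with a synthetic polyadenylation signal, so stable transfectants can be selected with G418.

The ovalbumin coding sequence is driven by the human cytomegalovirus immediate-early enhancer and promoter. A chimeric β-globin/immunoglobulin heavy-chain intron lies between the promoter and the insert, an arrangement generally used to improve transcript processing and expression. An SV40 polyadenylation signal lies downstream of the insert. A T7 promoter sits just upstream of the open reading frame and a T3 promoter fragment lies downstream in the opposite orientation; these are backbone elements that can support in vitro transcription and serve as sequencing primer sites. The insert was cloned between XhoI and SalI sites, both of which were destroyed in the process. No epitope tags or fusion reporters are annotated.

The record does not spell out the intended use. The associated publication concerns cytolytic T-cell function and immunological synapses in brain tumours in vivo, which is consistent with using ovalbumin as a model antigen expressed in mammalian cells.
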