Features (pLannotate 1.2.2; 19 found; start..end, strand, type, name):
    146..523     +  enhancer       CMV enhancer: human cytomegalovirus immediate early enhancer
    524..735     +  promoter       CMV promoter: human cytomegalovirus (CMV) immediate early promoter
    896..1028    +  intron         chimeric intron: chimera between introns from human β-globin and immunoglobulin heavy chain genes
   1073..1091    +  promoter       T7 promoter: promoter for bacteriophage T7 RNA polymerase
   1133..2293    +  CDS            ovalbumin: chicken ovalbumin
   2440..2457    -  promoter       T3 promoter (fragment): promoter for bacteriophage T3 RNA polymerase
   2475..2596    -  polyA_signal   SV40 poly(A) signal: SV40 polyadenylation signal
   2619..2687    -  CDS            large T antigen (fragment): large T antigen from SV40 (simian virus 40)
   2711..2778    +  CDS            lacZα (fragment): LacZα fragment of β-galactosidase; lacZ fragment
   2782..3210    +  rep_origin     f1 ori (sequence partly withheld): f1 bacteriophage origin of replication; arrow indicates direction of (+) strand synthesis
   3238..3289    -  misc_feature   bom (fragment): basis of mobility region from pBR322
   3354..3711    +  promoter       SV40 promoter: SV40 enhancer and early promoter
   3762..4553    +  CDS            neo: KKA2_KLEPN - Also known as kan, nptII. Experimental evidence at protein level: Swiss-Prot protein existence level 1. Resistance to kanamycin, neomycin, paromomycin, ribostamycin, butirosin and gentamicin B. From Klebsiella pneumoniae.
   4620..4668    +  polyA_signal   poly(A) signal: synthetic polyadenylation signal
   4688..4742    -  misc_feature   bom (fragment): basis of mobility region from pBR322
   4844..4879    -  CDS            rop (fragment): Rop protein, which maintains plasmids at low copy number; rop
   4974..5078    +  promoter       AmpR promoter: bla
   5079..5939    +  CDS            AmpR: β-lactamase; bla; confers resistance to ampicillin, carbenicillin, and related antibiotics
   6110..6698    +  rep_origin     ori: high-copy-number ColE1/pMB1/pBR322/pUC origin of replication
>Addgene plasmid #25098 | pCI-neo-sOVA | addgene full sequence | sequence record 219895 | Addgene NGS Result
AGATCTTCAATATTGGCCATTAGCCATATTATTCATTGGTTATATAGCATAAATCAATATTGGCTATTGG
CCATTGCATACGTTGTATCTATATCATAATATGTACATTTATATTGGCTCATGTCCAATATGACCGCCAT
GTTGGCATTGATTATTGACTAGTTATTAATAGTAATCAATTACGGGGTCATTAGTTCATAGCCCATATAT
GGAGTTCCGCGTTACATAACTTACGGTAAATGGCCCGCCTGGCTGACCGCCCAACGACCCCCGCCCATTG
ACGTCAATAATGACGTATGTTCCCATAGTAACGCCAATAGGGACTTTCCATTGACGTCAATGGGTGGAGT
ATTTACGGTAAACTGCCCACTTGGCAGTACATCAAGTGTATCATATGCCAAGTCCGCCCCCTATTGACGT
CAATGACGGTAAATGGCCCGCCTGGCATTATGCCCAGTACATGACCTTACGGGACTTTCCTACTTGGCAG
TACATCTACGTATTAGTCATCGCTATTACCATGGTGATGCGGTTTTGGCAGTACACCAATGGGCGTGGAT
AGCGGTTTGACTCACGGGGATTTCCAAGTCTCCACCCCATTGACGTCAATGGGAGTTTGTTTTGGCACCA
AAATCAACGGGACTTTCCAAAATGTCGTAACAACTGCGATCGCCCGCCCCGTTGACGCAAATGGGCGGTA
GGCGTGTACGGTGGGAGGTCTATATAAGCAGAGCTCGTTTAGTGAACCGTCAGATCACTAGAAGCTTTAT
TGCGGTAGTTTATCACAGTTAAATTGCTAACGCAGTCAGTGCTTCTGACACAACAGTCTCGAACTTAAGC
TGCAGTGACTCTCTTAAGGTAGCCTTGCAGAAGTTGGTCGTGAGGCACTGGGCAGGTAAGTATCAAGGTT
ACAAGACAGGTTTAAGGAGACCAATAGAAACTGGGCTTGTCGAGACAGAGAAGACTCTTGCGTTTCTGAT
AGGCACCTATTGGTCTTACTGACATCCACTTTGCCTTTCTCTCCACAGGTGTCCACTCCCAGTTCAATTA
CAGCTCTTAAGGCTAGAGTACTTAATACGACTCACTATAGGCTAGCCTCGAGAATTCCTCGAAAGACAAC
TCAGAGTTCACCATGGGCTCCATCGGTGCAGCAAGCATGGAATTTTGTTTTGATGTATTCAAGGAGCTCA
AAGTCCACCATGCCAATGAGAACATCTTCTACTGCCCCATTGCCATCATGTCAGCTCTAGCCATGGTATA
CCTGGGTGCAAAAGACAGCACCAGGACACAAATAAATAAGGTTGTTCGCTTTGATAAACTTCCAGGATTC
GGAGACAGTATTGAAGCTCAGTGTGGCACATCTGTAAACGTTCACTCTTCACTTAGAGACATCCTCAACC
AAATCACCAAACCAAATGATGTTTATTCGTTCAGCCTTGCCAGTAGACTTTATGCTGAAGAGAGATACCC
AATCCTGCCAGAATACTTGCAGTGTGTGAAGGAACTGTATAGAGGAGGCTTGGAACCTATCAACTTTCAA
ACAGCTGCAGATCAAGCCAGAGAGCTCATCAATTCCTGGGTAGAAAGTCAGACAAATGGAATTATCAGAA
ATGTCCTTCAGCCAAGCTCCGTGGATTCTCAAACTGCAATGGTTCTGGTTAATGCCATTGTCTTCAAAGG
ACTGTGGGAGAAAGCATTTAAGGATGAAGACACACAAGCAATGCCTTTCAGAGTGACTGAGCAAGAAAGC
AAACCTGTGCAGATGATGTACCAGATTGGTTTATTTAGAGTGGCATCAATGGCTTCTGAGAAAATGAAGA
TCCTGGAGCTTCCATTTGCCAGTGGGACAATGAGCATGTTGGTGCTGTTGCCTGATGAAGTCTCAGGCCT
TGAGCAGCTTGAGAGTATAATCAACTTTGAAAAACTGACTGAATGGACCAGTTCTAATGTTATGGAAGAG
AGGAAGATCAAAGTGTACTTACCTCGCATGAAGATGGAGGAAAAATACAACCTCACATCTGTCTTAATGG
CTATGGGCATTACTGACGTGTTTAGCTCTTCAGCCAATCTGTCTGGCATCTCCTCAGCAGAGAGCCTGAA
GATATCTCAAGCTGTCCATGCAGCACATGCAGAAATCAATGAAGCAGGCAGAGAGGTGGTAGGGTCAGCA
GAGGCTGGAGTGGATGCTGCAAGCGTCTCTGAAGAATTTAGGGCTGACCATCCATTCCTCTTCTGTATCA
AGCACATCGCAACCAACGCCGTTCTCTTCTTTGGCAGATGTGTTTCCCCTTAAAAAGAAGAAAGCTGAAA
AACTCTGTCCCTTCCAACAAGACCCAGAGCACTGTAGTATCAGGGGTAAAATGAAAAGTATGTTATCTGC
TGCATCCAGACTTCATAAAAGCTGGAGCTTAATCTAGAGTCGACCCGGGCGGCCGCTTCCCTTTAGTGAG
GGTTAATGCTTCGAGCAGACATGATAAGATACATTGATGAGTTTGGACAAACCACAACTAGAATGCAGTG
AAAAAAATGCTTTATTTGTGAAATTTGTGATGCTATTGCTTTATTTGTAACCATTATAAGCTGCAATAAA
CAAGTTAACAACAACAATTGCATTCATTTTATGTTTCAGGTTCAGGGGGAGATGTGGGAGGTTTTTTAAA
GCAAGTAAAACCTCTACAAATGTGGTAAAATCCGATAAGGATCGATCCGGGCTGGCGTAATAGCGAAGAG
GCCCGCACCGATCGCCCTTCCCAACAGTTGCGCAGCCTGAATGGCGAATGG
[124 nt withheld, positions 2782-2905]
C
[91 nt withheld, positions 2907-2997]
A
[49 nt withheld, positions 2999-3047]
CCTTTGACGTTGGAGTCCACGTTCTTT
[37 nt withheld, positions 3075-3111]
ACCCTATCTCGGTCTATTCTTTTGATTTATAAGGGATTTTGCCGATTTCGGCCTATTGGTTAAAAAATGA
GCTGATTTAACAAAAATTTAACGCGAATTTTAACAAAATATTAACGCTTACAATTTCCTGATGCGGTATT
TTCTCCTTACGCATCTGTGCGGTATTTCACACCGCATACGCGGATCTGCGCAGCACCATGGCCTGAAATA
ACCTCTGAAAGAGGAACTTGGTTAGGTACCTTCTGAGGCGGAAAGAACCAGCTGTGGAATGTGTGTCAGT
TAGGGTGTGGAAAGTCCCCAGGCTCCCCAGCAGGCAGAAGTATGCAAAGCATGCATCTCAATTAGTCAGC
AACCAGGTGTGGAAAGTCCCCAGGCTCCCCAGCAGGCAGAAGTATGCAAAGCATGCATCTCAATTAGTCA
GCAACCATAGTCCCGCCCCTAACTCCGCCCATCCCGCCCCTAACTCCGCCCAGTTCCGCCCATTCTCCGC
CCCATGGCTGACTAATTTTTTTTATTTATGCAGAGGCCGAGGCCGCCTCGGCCTCTGAGCTATTCCAGAA
GTAGTGAGGAGGCTTTTTTGGAGGCCTAGGCTTTTGCAAAAAGCTTGATTCTTCTGACACAACAGTCTCG
AACTTAAGGCTAGAGCCACCATGATTGAACAAGATGGATTGCACGCAGGTTCTCCGGCCGCTTGGGTGGA
GAGGCTATTCGGCTATGACTGGGCACAACAGACAATCGGCTGCTCTGATGCCGCCGTGTTCCGGCTGTCA
GCGCAGGGGCGCCCGGTTCTTTTTGTCAAGACCGACCTGTCCGGTGCCCTGAATGAACTGCAGGACGAGG
CAGCGCGGCTATCGTGGCTGGCCACGACGGGCGTTCCTTGCGCAGCTGTGCTCGACGTTGTCACTGAAGC
GGGAAGGGACTGGCTGCTATTGGGCGAAGTGCCGGGGCAGGATCTCCTGTCATCTCACCTTGCTCCTGCC
GAGAAAGTATCCATCATGGCTGATGCAATGCGGCGGCTGCATACGCTTGATCCGGCTACCTGCCCATTCG
ACCACCAAGCGAAACATCGCATCGAGCGAGCACGTACTCGGATGGAAGCCGGTCTTGTCGATCAGGATGA
TCTGGACGAAGAGCATCAGGGGCTCGCGCCAGCCGAACTGTTCGCCAGGCTCAAGGCGCGCATGCCCGAC
GGCGAGGATCTCGTCGTGACCCATGGCGATGCCTGCTTGCCGAATATCATGGTGGAAAATGGCCGCTTTT
CTGGATTCATCGACTGTGGCCGGCTGGGTGTGGCGGACCGCTATCAGGACATAGCGTTGGCTACCCGTGA
TATTGCTGAAGAGCTTGGCGGCGAATGGGCTGACCGCTTCCTCGTGCTTTACGGTATCGCCGCTCCCGAT
TCGCAGCGCATCGCCTTCTATCGCCTTCTTGACGAGTTCTTCTGAGCGGGACTCTGGGGTTCGAAATGAC
CGACCAAGCGACGCCCAACCTGCCATCACGATGGCCGCAATAAAATATCTTTATTTTCATTACATCTGTG
TGTTGGTTTTTTGTGTGAATCGATAGCGATAAGGATCCGCGTATGGTGCACTCTCAGTACAATCTGCTCT
GATGCCGCATAGTTAAGCCAGCCCCGACACCCGCCAACACCCGCTGACGCGCCCTGACGGGCTTGTCTGC
TCCCGGCATCCGCTTACAGACAAGCTGTGACCGTCTCCGGGAGCTGCATGTGTCAGAGGTTTTCACCGTC
ATCACCGAAACGCGCGAGACGAAAGGGCCTCGTGATACGCCTATTTTTATAGGTTAATGTCATGATAATA
ATGGTTTCTTAGACGTCAGGTGGCACTTTTCGGGGAAATGTGCGCGGAACCCCTATTTGTTTATTTTTCT
AAATACATTCAAATATGTATCCGCTCATGAGACAATAACCCTGATAAATGCTTCAATAATATTGAAAAAG
GAAGAGTATGAGTATTCAACATTTCCGTGTCGCCCTTATTCCCTTTTTTGCGGCATTTTGCCTTCCTGTT
TTTGCTCACCCAGAAACGCTGGTGAAAGTAAAAGATGCTGAAGATCAGTTGGGTGCACGAGTGGGTTACA
TCGAACTGGATCTCAACAGCGGTAAGATCCTTGAGAGTTTTCGCCCCGAAGAACGTTTTCCAATGATGAG
CACTTTTAAAGTTCTGCTATGTGGCGCGGTATTATCCCGTATTGACGCCGGGCAAGAGCAACTCGGTCGC
CGCATACACTATTCTCAGAATGACTTGGTTGAGTACTCACCAGTCACAGAAAAGCATCTTACGGATGGCA
TGACAGTAAGAGAATTATGCAGTGCTGCCATAACCATGAGTGATAACACTGCGGCCAACTTACTTCTGAC
AACGATCGGAGGACCGAAGGAGCTAACCGCTTTTTTGCACAACATGGGGGATCATGTAACTCGCCTTGAT
CGTTGGGAACCGGAGCTGAATGAAGCCATACCAAACGACGAGCGTGACACCACGATGCCTGTAGCAATGG
CAACAACGTTGCGCAAACTATTAACTGGCGAACTACTTACTCTAGCTTCCCGGCAACAATTAATAGACTG
GATGGAGGCGGATAAAGTTGCAGGACCACTTCTGCGCTCGGCCCTTCCGGCTGGCTGGTTTATTGCTGAT
AAATCTGGAGCCGGTGAGCGTGGGTCTCGCGGTATCATTGCAGCACTGGGGCCAGATGGTAAGCCCTCCC
GTATCGTAGTTATCTACACGACGGGGAGTCAGGCAACTATGGATGAACGAAATAGACAGATCGCTGAGAT
AGGTGCCTCACTGATTAAGCATTGGTAACTGTCAGACCAAGTTTACTCATATATACTTTAGATTGATTTA
AAACTTCATTTTTAATTTAAAAGGATCTAGGTGAAGATCCTTTTTGATAATCTCATGACCAAAATCCCTT
AACGTGAGTTTTCGTTCCACTGAGCGTCAGACCCCGTAGAAAAGATCAAAGGATCTTCTTGAGATCCTTT
TTTTCTGCGCGTAATCTGCTGCTTGCAAACAAAAAAACCACCGCTACCAGCGGTGGTTTGTTTGCCGGAT
CAAGAGCTACCAACTCTTTTTCCGAAGGTAACTGGCTTCAGCAGAGCGCAGATACCAAATACTGTTCTTC
TAGTGTAGCCGTAGTTAGGCCACCACTTCAAGAACTCTGTAGCACCGCCTACATACCTCGCTCTGCTAAT
CCTGTTACCAGTGGCTGCTGCCAGTGGCGATAAGTCGTGTCTTACCGGGTTGGACTCAAGACGATAGTTA
CCGGATAAGGCGCAGCGGTCGGGCTGAACGGGGGGTTCGTGCACACAGCCCAGCTTGGAGCGAACGACCT
ACACCGAACTGAGATACCTACAGCGTGAGCTATGAGAAAGCGCCACGCTTCCCGAAGGGAGAAAGGCGGA
CAGGTATCCGGTAAGCGGCAGGGTCGGAACAGGAGAGCGCACGAGGGAGCTTCCAGGGGGAAACGCCTGG
TATCTTTATAGTCCTGTCGGGTTTCGCCACCTCTGACTTGAGCGTCGATTTTTGTGATGCTCGTCAGGGG
GGCGGAGCCTATGGAAAAACGCCAGCAACGCGGCCTTTTTACGGTTCCTGGCCTTTTGCTGGCCTTTTGC
TCACATGGCTCGAC
