>Addgene plasmid #25098 | pCI-neo-sOVA | addgene partial sequence | sequence record 101708 | T7 5'-TAATACGACTCACTATAGGG-3'
AAAGACAACTCAGAGTTCACCATGGGCTCCATCGGTGCAGCAAGCATGGAATTTTGTTTTGATGTATTCA
AGGAGCTCAAAGTCCACCATGCCAATGAGAACATCTTCTACTGCCCCATTGCCATCATGTCAGCTCTAGC
CATGGTATACCTGGGTGCAAAAGACAGCACCAGGACACAAATAAATAAGGTTGTTCGCTTTGATAAACTT
CCAGGATTCGGAGACAGTATTGAAGCTCAGTGTGGCACATCTGTAAACGTTCACTCTTCACTTAGAGACA
TCCTCAACCAAATCACCAAACCAAATGATGTTTATTCGTTCAGCCTTGCCAGTAGACTTTATGCTGAAGA
GAGATACCCAATCCTGCCAGAATACTTGCAGTGTGTGAAGGAACTGTATAGAGGAGGCTTGGAACCTATC
AACTTTCAAACAGCTGCAGATCAAGCCAGAGAGCTCATCAATTCCTGGGTAGAAAGTCAGACAAATGGAA
TTATCAGAAATGTCCTTCAGCCAAGCTCCGTGGATTCTCAAACTGCAATGGTTCTGGTTAATGCCATTGT
CTTCAAAGGACTGTGGGAGAAAGCATTTAAGGATGAAGACACACAAGCAATGCCTTTCAGAGTGACTGAG
CAAGAAAGCAAACCTGTGCAGATGATGTACCAGATTGGTTTATTTAGAGTGGCATCAATGGCTTCTGAGA
AAATGAAGATCCTGGAGCTTCCATTTGCCAGTGGGACAATGAGCATGTTGGTGCTGTTGCCTGATGAAGT
CTCAGGCCTTGAGCAGCTTGAGAGTATAATCAACTTTGAAAAACTGACTGAATGGACCAGTTCTAATGTT
ATGGAAGAGAGGAAGATCAAAGTGTACTTACCTCGCATGAAGATGGAGGAAAAATACAACCTCACATCTG
TCTTAATGGCTATGGGCATTACTGACGTGTTTAGCTCTTCAGCCAATCTGTCTGGCATCTCCTCAGCAGA
GAGCCTGA
