>Addgene plasmid #25098 | pCI-neo-sOVA | addgene partial sequence | sequence record 101712 | EBV-rev 5'-GTGGTTTGTCCAAACTCATC-3'
TGTCTGCTCGAAGCATTAACCCTCACTAAAGGGAAGCGGCCGCCCGGGTCGACTCTAGATTAAGCTCCAG
CTTTTATGAAGTCTGGATGCAGCAGATAACATACTTTTCATTTTACCCCTGATACTACAGTGCTCTGGGT
CTTGTTGGAAGGGACAGAGTTTTTCAGCTTTCTTCTTTTTAAGGGGAAACACATCTGCCAAAGAAGAGAA
CGGCGTTGGTTGCGATGTGCTTGATACAGAAGAGGAATGGATGGTCAGCCCTAAATTCTTCAGAGACGCT
TGCAGCATCCACTCCAGCCTCTGCTGACCCTACCACCTCTCTGCCTGCTTCATTGATTTCTGCATGTGCT
GCATGGACAGCTTGAGATATCTTCAGGCTCTCTGCTGAGGAGATGCCAGACAGATTGGCTGAAGAGCTAA
ACACGTCAGTAATGCCCATAGCCATTAAGACAGATGTGAGGTTGTATTTTTCCTCCATCTTCATGCGAGG
TAAGTACACTTTGATCTTCCTCTCTTCCATAACATTAGAACTGGTCCATTCAGTCAGTTTTTCAAAGTTG
ATTATACTCTCAAGCTGCTCAAGGCCTGAGACTTCATCAGGCAACAGCACCAACATGCTCATTGTCCCAC
TGGCAAATGGAAGCTCCAGGATCTTCATTTTCTCAGAAGCCATTGATGCCACTCTAAATAAACCAATCTG
GTACATCATCTGCACAGGTTTGCTTTCTTGCTCAGTCACTCTGAAAGGCATTGCTTGTGTGTCTTCATCC
TTAAATGCTTTCTCCCACAGTCCTTTGAAGACAATGGCATTAACCAGAACCATTGCAGTTTGAGAATCCA
CGGAGCTTGGCTGAAGGACATTTCTGATAATTCCATTTGTCTGACTTTCTACCCAGGAATTGATGAGCTC
TCTGGCTTGATCTGCAGCTGTTTGAAAGTTGATAGGTTCCAAGCCTCCTCTATACAGTTCCTTCACACAC
TGCAAGTATTCTGGCAGGATTGGGTATCTCTCTTCAGCATAAAGTCTACTGGCAAGGCTGAACGAATAAA
CATCATTTGGTTTGGTGATTTGGTTGAGGATGTCTCTAAGTGAA
